>Addgene plasmid #144860 | TFORF3384 | addgene full sequence | sequence record 404430 | Addgene NGS Result
TTAATGTAGTCTTATGCAATACTCTTGTAGTCTTGCAACATGGTAACGATGAGTTAGCAACATGCCTTAC
AAGGAGAGAAAAAGCACCGTGCATGCCGATTGGTGGAAGTAAGGTGGTACGATCGTGCCTTATTAGGAAG
GCAACAGACGGGTCTGACATGGATTGGACGAACCACTGAATTGCCGCATTGCAGAGATATTGTATTTAAG
TGCCTAGCTCGATACATAAACGGGTCTCTCTGGTTAGACCAGATCTGAGCCTGGGAGCTCTCTGGCTAAC
TAGGGAACCCACTGCTTAAGCCTCAATAAAGCTTGCCTTGAGTGCTTCAAGTAGTGTGTGCCCGTCTGTT
GTGTGACTCTGGTAACTAGAGATCCCTCAGACCCTTTTAGTCAGTGTGGAAAATCTCTAGCAGTGGCGCC
CGAACAGGGACTTGAAAGCGAAAGGGAAACCAGAGGAGCTCTCTCGACGCAGGACTCGGCTTGCTGAAGC
GCGCACGGCAAGAGGCGAGGGGCGGCGACTGGTGAGTACGCCAAAAATTTTGACTAGCGGAGGCTAGAAG
GAGAGAGATGGGTGCGAGAGCGTCAGTATTAAGCGGGGGAGAATTAGATCGCGATGGGAAAAAATTCGGT
TAAGGCCAGGGGGAAAGAAAAAATATAAATTAAAACATATAGTATGGGCAAGCAGGGAGCTAGAACGATT
CGCAGTTAATCCTGGCCTGTTAGAAACATCAGAAGGCTGTAGACAAATACTGGGACAGCTACAACCATCC
CTTCAGACAGGATCAGAAGAACTTAGATCATTATATAATACAGTAGCAACCCTCTATTGTGTGCATCAAA
GGATAGAGATAAAAGACACCAAGGAAGCTTTAGACAAGATAGAGGAAGAGCAAAACAAAAGTAAGACCAC
CGCACAGCAAGCGGCCGCTGATCTTCAGACCTGGAGGAGGAGATATGAGGGACAATTGGAGAAGTGAATT
ATATAAATATAAAGTAGTAAAAATTGAACCATTAGGAGTAGCACCCACCAAGGCAAAGAGAAGAGTGGTG
CAGAGAGAAAAAAGAGCAGTGGGAATAGGAGCTTTGTTCCTTGGGTTCTTGGGAGCAGCAGGAAGCACTA
TGGGCGCAGCGTCAATGACGCTGACGGTACAGGCCAGACAATTATTGTCTGGTATAGTGCAGCAGCAGAA
CAATTTGCTGAGGGCTATTGAGGCGCAACAGCATCTGTTGCAACTCACAGTCTGGGGCATCAAGCAGCTC
CAGGCAAGAATCCTGGCTGTGGAAAGATACCTAAAGGATCAACAGCTCCTGGGGATTTGGGGTTGCTCTG
GAAAACTCATTTGCACCACTGCTGTGCCTTGGAATGCTAGTTGGAGTAATAAATCTCTGGAACAGATTTG
GAATCACACGACCTGGATGGAGTGGGACAGAGAAATTAACAATTACACAAGCTTAATACACTCCTTAATT
GAAGAATCGCAAAACCAGCAAGAAAAGAATGAACAAGAATTATTGGAATTAGATAAATGGGCAAGTTTGT
GGAATTGGTTTAACATAACAAATTGGCTGTGGTATATAAAATTATTCATAATGATAGTAGGAGGCTTGGT
AGGTTTAAGAATAGTTTTTGCTGTACTTTCTATAGTGAATAGAGTTAGGCAGGGATATTCACCATTATCG
TTTCAGACCCACCTCCCAACCCCGAGGGGACCCATGCATTGCATCTCAATTAGTCAGCAACCAGGTGTGG
AAAGTCCCCAGGCTCCCCAGCAGGCAGAAGTATGCAAAGCATGCGTCTCAATTAGTCAGCAACCATAGTC
CCGCCCCTAACTCCGCCCATCCCGCCCCTAACTCCGCCCAGTTCCGCCCATTCTCCGCCCCATGGCTGAC
TAATTTTTTTTATTTATGCAGAGGCCGAGGCCGCCTCGGCCTCTGAGCTATTCCAGAAGTAGTGAGGAGG
CTTTTTTGGAGGCCTAGGCTTTTGCAAAAAGCTTTCTAGAGGTACCACCGGAGCTTACCATGACCGAGTA
CAAGCCCACGGTGCGCCTCGCCACCCGCGACGACGTCCCCAGGGCCGTACGCACCCTCGCCGCCGCGTTC
GCCGACTACCCCGCCACGCGCCACACCGTCGATCCGGACCGCCACATCGAGCGGGTCACCGAGCTGCAAG
AACTCTTCCTCACGCGCGTCGGGCTCGACATCGGCAAGGTGTGGGTCGCGGACGACGGCGCCGCCGTGGC
GGTCTGGACCACGCCGGAGAGCGTCGAAGCGGGGGCGGTGTTCGCCGAGATCGGCCCGCGCATGGCCGAG
TTGAGCGGTTCCCGGCTGGCCGCGCAGCAACAGATGGAAGGCCTCCTGGCGCCGCACCGGCCCAAGGAGC
CCGCGTGGTTCCTGGCCACCGTCGGCGTCTCGCCCGACCACCAGGGCAAGGGTCTGGGCAGCGCCGTCGT
GCTCCCCGGAGTGGAGGCGGCCGAGCGCGCCGGGGTGCCCGCCTTCCTGGAGACCTCCGCGCCCCGCAAC
CTCCCCTTCTACGAGCGGCTCGGCTTCACCGTCACCGCCGACGTCGAGGTGCCCGAAGGACCGCGCACCT
GGTGCATGACCCGCAAGCCCGGTGCCAGTTAACGAATTCTAGATCTTGAGACAAATGGCAGTATTCATCC
ACAATTTTAAAAGAAAAGGGGGGATTGGGGGGTACAGTGCAGGGGAAAGAATAGTAGACATAATAGCAAC
AGACATACAAACTAAAGAATTACAAAAACAAATTACAAAAATTCAAAATTTTCGGGTTTATTACAGGGAC
AGCAGAGATCCACTTTGGCGCCGGCTCGAGGCCTGCAGGTGCAAAGATGGATAAAGTTTTAAACAGAGAG
GAATCTTTGCAGCTAATGGACCTTCTAGGTCTTGAAAGGAGTGGGAATTGGCTCCGGTGCCCGTCAGTGG
GCAGAGCGCACATCGCCCACAGTCCCCGAGAAGTTGGGGGGAGGGGTCGGCAATTGAACCGGTGCCTAGA
GAAGGTGGCGCGGGGTAAACTGGGAAAGTGATGTCGTGTACTGGCTCCGCCTTTTTCCCGAGGGTGGGGG
AGAACCGTATATAAGTGCAGTAGTCGCCGTGAACGTTCTTTTTCGCAACGGGTTTGCCGCCAGAACACAG
GTAAGTGCCGTGTGTGGTTCCCGCGGGCCTGGCCTCTTTACGGGTTATGGCCCTTGCGTGCCTTGAATTA
CTTCCACCTGGCTGCAGTACGTGATTCTTGATCCCGAGCTTCGGGTTGGAAGTGGGTGGGAGAGTTCGAG
GCCTTGCGCTTAAGGAGCCCCTTCGCCTCGTGCTTGAGTTGAGGCCTGGCCTGGGCGCTGGGGCCGCCGC
GTGCGAATCTGGTGGCACCTTCGCGCCTGTCTCGCTGCTTTCGATAAGTCTCTAGCCATTTAAAATTTTT
GATGACCTGCTGCGACGCTTTTTTTCTGGCAAGATAGTCTTGTAAATGCGGGCCAAGATCTGCACACTGG
TATTTCGGTTTTTGGGGCCGCGGGCGGCGACGGGGCCCGTGCGTCCCAGCGCACATGTTCGGCGAGGCGG
GGCCTGCGAGCGCGGCCACCGAGAATCGGACGGGGGTAGTCTCAAGCTGGCCGGCCTGCTCTGGTGCCTG
GCCTCGCGCCGCCGTGTATCGCCCCGCCCTGGGCGGCAAGGCTGGCCCGGTCGGCACCAGTTGCGTGAGC
GGAAAGATGGCCGCTTCCCGGCCCTGCTGCAGGGAGCTCAAAATGGAGGACGCGGCGCTCGGGAGAGCGG
GCGGGTGAGTCACCCACACAAAGGAAAAGGGCCTTTCCGTCCTCAGCCGTCGCTTCATGTGACTCCACGG
AGTACCGGGCGCCGTCCAGGCACCTCGATTAGTTCTCGAGCTTTTGGAGTACGTCGTCTTTAGGTTGGGG
GGAGGGGTTTTATGCGATGGAGTTTCCCCACACTGAGTGGGTGGAGACTGAAGTTAGGCCAGCTTGGCAC
TTGATGTAATTCTCCTTGGAATTTGCCCTTTTTGAGTTTGGATCTTGGTTCATTCTCAAGCCTCAGACAG
TGGTTCAAAGTTTTTTTCTTCCATTTCAGGTGTCGTGAGGCTAGCATCGATTGATCAACAAGTTTGTACA
AAAAAGTTGGCATGACATGCCCTCGCAATGTAACTCCGAACTCGTACGCGGAGCCCTTGGCTGCGCCCGG
CGGAGGAGAGCGCTATAGCCGGAGCGCAGGCATGTATATGCAGTCTGGGAGTGACTTCAATTGCGGGGTG
ATGAGGGGCTGCGGGCTCGCGCCCTCGCTCTCCAAGAGGGACGAGGGCAGCAGCCCCAGCCTCGCCCTCA
ACACCTATCCGTCCTACCTCTCGCAGCTGGACTCCTGGGGCGACCCCAAAGCCGCCTATCGCCTGGAACA
ACCTGTTGGCAGGCCGCTGTCCTCCTGCTCCTACCCACCTAGTGTCAAGGAGGAGAATGTCTGCTGCATG
TACAGCGCAGAGAAGCGGGCGAAAAGTGGCCCCGAGGCAGCTCTCTACTCCCACCCCTTGCCGGAGTCCT
GCCTTGGGGAGCACGAGGTACCCGTGCCCAGCTACTACCGCGCCAGCCCGAGCTACTCCGCGCTGGACAA
GACGCCCCACTGTTCTGGGGCCAACGACTTCGAAGCCCCTTTCGAGCAGCGGGCCAGTCTCAACCCGCGC
GCCGAACATCTGGAATCGCCTCAGCTGGGGGGCAAAGTGAGTTTCCCTGAGACCCCCAAGTCCGACAGCC
AGACCCCCAGCCCCAATGAAATCAAGACGGAGCAGAGCCTGGCGGGCCCTAAAGGGAGCCCCTCGGAGAG
CGAAAAGGAGAGGGCCAAAGCTGCCGACTCCAGCCCAGACACCTCGGATAACGAAGCGAAAGAGGAGATA
AAGGCAGAAAACACCACAGGAAATTGGCTGACAGCAAAGAGCGGAAGGAAGAAGAGGTGCCCCTATACTA
AACACCAGACGCTGGAATTGGAGAAAGAATTTCTGTTCAATATGTATTTGACGCGAGAGCGCCGCCTGGA
GATTAGCAAGACCATTAACCTTACAGACAGACAAGTCAAAATCTGGTTTCAAAATCGCAGAATGAAACTC
AAGAAAATGAACCGAGAGAATCGGATCCGGGAACTGACCTCCAATTTTAATTTCACCTGCCCAACTTTCT
TGTACAAAGTGGTTGATATCGGTAAGCCTATCCCTAACCCTCTCCTCGGTCTCGATTCTACGTAGTAATG
AACTAGTCCGTAACTTGAAAGTATTTCGATTTCTTGGCTTTATATATCTTGTGGAAAGGACGAAATTGTC
GTCTAGACATAGCAAGCACGCGTTAAGTCGACAATCAACCTCTGGATTACAAAATTTGTGAAAGATTGAC
TGGTATTCTTAACTATGTTGCTCCTTTTACGCTATGTGGATACGCTGCTTTAATGCCTTTGTATCATGCT
ATTGCTTCCCGTATGGCTTTCATTTTCTCCTCCTTGTATAAATCCTGGTTGCTGTCTCTTTATGAGGAGT
TGTGGCCCGTTGTCAGGCAACGTGGCGTGGTGTGCACTGTGTTTGCTGACGCAACCCCCACTGGTTGGGG
CATTGCCACCACCTGTCAGCTCCTTTCCGGGACTTTCGCTTTCCCCCTCCCTATTGCCACGGCGGAACTC
ATCGCCGCCTGCCTTGCCCGCTGCTGGACAGGGGCTCGGCTGTTGGGCACTGACAATTCCGTGGTGTTGT
CGGGGAAATCATCGTCCTTTCCTTGGCTGCTCGCCTGTGTTGCCACCTGGATTCTGCGCGGGACGTCCTT
CTGCTACGTCCCTTCGGCCCTCAATCCAGCGGACCTTCCTTCCCGCGGCCTGCTGCCGGCTCTGCGGCCT
CTTCCGCGTCTTCGCCTTCGCCCTCAGACGAGTCGGATCTCCCTTTGGGCCGCCTCCCCGCGTCGACTTT
AAGACCAATGACTTACAAGGCAGCTGTAGATCTTAGCCACTTTTTAAAAGAAAAGGGGGGACTGGAAGGG
CTAATTCACTCCCAACGAAGACAAGATCTGCTTTTTGCTTGTACTGGGTCTCTCTGGTTAGACCAGATCT
GAGCCTGGGAGCTCTCTGGCTAACTAGGGAACCCACTGCTTAAGCCTCAATAAAGCTTGCCTTGAGTGCT
TCAAGTAGTGTGTGCCCGTCTGTTGTGTGACTCTGGTAACTAGAGATCCCTCAGACCCTTTTAGTCAGTG
TGGAAAATCTCTAGCAGTACGTATAGTAGTTCATGTCATCTTATTATTCAGTATTTATAACTTGCAAAGA
AATGAATATCAGAGAGTGAGAGGAACTTGTTTATTGCAGCTTATAATGGTTACAAATAAAGCAATAGCAT
CACAAATTTCACAAATAAAGCATTTTTTTCACTGCATTCTAGTTGTGGTTTGTCCAAACTCATCAATGTA
TCTTATCATGTCTGGCTCTAGCTATCCCGCCCCTAACTCCGCCCATCCCGCCCCTAACTCCGCCCAGTTC
CGCCCATTCTCCGCCCCATGGCTGACTAATTTTTTTTATTTATGCAGAGGCCGAGGCCGCCTCGGCCTCT
GAGCTATTCCAGAAGTAGTGAGGAGGCTTTTTTGGAGGCCTAGGGACGTACCCAATTCGCCCTATAGTGA
GTCGTATTACGCGCGCTCACTGGCCGTCGTTTTACAACGTCGTGACTGGGAAAACCCTGGCGTTACCCAA
CTTAATCGCCTTGCAGCACATCCCCCTTTCGCCAGCTGGCGTAATAGCGAAGAGGCCCGCACCGATCGCC
CTTCCCAACAGTTGCGCAGCCTGAATGGCGAATGGG
[124 nt withheld, positions 6827-6950]
C
[91 nt withheld, positions 6952-7042]
A
[49 nt withheld, positions 7044-7092]
CCTTTGACGTTGGAGTCCACGTTCTTT
[37 nt withheld, positions 7120-7156]
ACCCTATCTCGGTCTATTCTTTTGATTTATAAGGGATTTTGCCGATTTCGGCCTATTGGTTAAAAAATGA
GCTGATTTAACAAAAATTTAACGCGAATTTTAACAAAATATTAACGCTTACAATTTAGGTGGCACTTTTC
GGGGAAATGTGCGCGGAACCCCTATTTGTTTATTTTTCTAAATACATTCAAATATGTATCCGCTCATGAG
ACAATAACCCTGATAAATGCTTCAATAATATTGAAAAAGGAAGAGTATGAGTATTCAACATTTCCGTGTC
GCCCTTATTCCCTTTTTTGCGGCATTTTGCCTTCCTGTTTTTGCTCACCCAGAAACGCTGGTGAAAGTAA
AAGATGCTGAAGATCAGTTGGGTGCACGAGTGGGTTACATCGAACTGGATCTCAACAGCGGTAAGATCCT
TGAGAGTTTTCGCCCCGAAGAACGTTTTCCAATGATGAGCACTTTTAAAGTTCTGCTATGTGGCGCGGTA
TTATCCCGTATTGACGCCGGGCAAGAGCAACTCGGTCGCCGCATACACTATTCTCAGAATGACTTGGTTG
AGTACTCACCAGTCACAGAAAAGCATCTTACGGATGGCATGACAGTAAGAGAATTATGCAGTGCTGCCAT
AACCATGAGTGATAACACTGCGGCCAACTTACTTCTGACAACGATCGGAGGACCGAAGGAGCTAACCGCT
TTTTTGCACAACATGGGGGATCATGTAACTCGCCTTGATCGTTGGGAACCGGAGCTGAATGAAGCCATAC
CAAACGACGAGCGTGACACCACGATGCCTGTAGCAATGGCAACAACGTTGCGCAAACTATTAACTGGCGA
ACTACTTACTCTAGCTTCCCGGCAACAATTAATAGACTGGATGGAGGCGGATAAAGTTGCAGGACCACTT
CTGCGCTCGGCCCTTCCGGCTGGCTGGTTTATTGCTGATAAATCTGGAGCCGGTGAGCGTGGGTCTCGCG
GTATCATTGCAGCACTGGGGCCAGATGGTAAGCCCTCCCGTATCGTAGTTATCTACACGACGGGGAGTCA
GGCAACTATGGATGAACGAAATAGACAGATCGCTGAGATAGGTGCCTCACTGATTAAGCATTGGTAACTG
TCAGACCAAGTTTACTCATATATACTTTAGATTGATTTAAAACTTCATTTTTAATTTAAAAGGATCTAGG
TGAAGATCCTTTTTGATAATCTCATGACCAAAATCCCTTAACGTGAGTTTTCGTTCCACTGAGCGTCAGA
CCCCGTAGAAAAGATCAAAGGATCTTCTTGAGATCCTTTTTTTCTGCGCGTAATCTGCTGCTTGCAAACA
AAAAAACCACCGCTACCAGCGGTGGTTTGTTTGCCGGATCAAGAGCTACCAACTCTTTTTCCGAAGGTAA
CTGGCTTCAGCAGAGCGCAGATACCAAATACTGTTCTTCTAGTGTAGCCGTAGTTAGGCCACCACTTCAA
GAACTCTGTAGCACCGCCTACATACCTCGCTCTGCTAATCCTGTTACCAGTGGCTGCTGCCAGTGGCGAT
AAGTCGTGTCTTACCGGGTTGGACTCAAGACGATAGTTACCGGATAAGGCGCAGCGGTCGGGCTGAACGG
GGGGTTCGTGCACACAGCCCAGCTTGGAGCGAACGACCTACACCGAACTGAGATACCTACAGCGTGAGCT
ATGAGAAAGCGCCACGCTTCCCGAAGGGAGAAAGGCGGACAGGTATCCGGTAAGCGGCAGGGTCGGAACA
GGAGAGCGCACGAGGGAGCTTCCAGGGGGAAACGCCTGGTATCTTTATAGTCCTGTCGGGTTTCGCCACC
TCTGACTTGAGCGTCGATTTTTGTGATGCTCGTCAGGGGGGCGGAGCCTATGGAAAAACGCCAGCAACGC
GGCCTTTTTACGGTTCCTGGCCTTTTGCTGGCCTTTTGCTCACATGTTCTTTCCTGCGTTATCCCCTGAT
TCTGTGGATAACCGTATTACCGCCTTTGAGTGAGCTGATACCGCTCGCCGCAGCCGAACGACCGAGCGCA
GCGAGTCAGTGAGCGAGGAAGCGGAAGAGCGCCCAATACGCAAACCGCCTCTCCCCGCGCGTTGGCCGAT
TCATTAATGCAGCTGGCACGACAGGTTTCCCGACTGGAAAGCGGGCAGTGAGCGCAACGCAATTAATGTG
AGTTAGCTCACTCATTAGGCACCCCAGGCTTTACACTTTATGCTTCCGGCTCGTATGTTGTGTGGAATTG
TGAGCGGATAACAATTTCACACAGGAAACAGCTATGACCATGATTACGCCAAGCGCGCAATTAACCCTCA
CTAAAGGGAACAAAAGCTGGAGCTGCAAGC
Features (pLannotate 1.2.2; 34 found; start..end, strand, type, name):
      5..231     +  promoter       RSV promoter: Rous sarcoma virus enhancer/promoter
    232..412     +  LTR            5' LTR (truncated): truncated 5' long terminal repeat (LTR) from HIV-1
    459..584     +  misc_feature   HIV-1 Ψ: packaging signal of human immunodeficiency virus type 1
    568..931     +  CDS            HIV-1 gag (fragment): gag protein from human immunodeficiency virus 1; gag
   1077..1310    +  misc_feature   RRE: The Rev response element (RRE) of HIV-1 allows for Rev-dependent mRNA export from the nucleus to the cytoplasm.
   1687..1713    +  CDS            Rev (fragment): human immunodeficiency virus 1 (HIV-1) Rev protein; rev; enhances nuclear export of unspliced and incompletely spliced viral mRNAs
   1720..1743    +  promoter       SV40 promoter (fragment): SV40 early promoter
   1744..1815    +  promoter       SV40 promoter (fragment): SV40 enhancer and early promoter
   1839..1974    +  rep_origin     SV40 ori: SV40 origin of replication
   2020..2616    +  CDS            PuroR (fragment): puromycin N-acetyltransferase; pac from Streptomyces; confers resistance to puromycin
   2665..2782    +  misc_feature   cPPT/CTS: central polypurine tract and central termination sequence of HIV-1
   2847..2913    +  CDS            small t antigen (fragment): SV40 (simian virus 40) small t antigen
   2920..4098    +  promoter       EF-1α promoter: strong constitutive promoter for human elongation factor EF-1α
   4119..4136    +  protein_bind   attB1 (fragment): mutant version of attB; core recombination site for the Gateway® BP reaction BP Clonase™
   4142..5167    +  CDS            HOXC10: HXC10_HUMAN - Also known as HOX3I. Experimental evidence at protein level: Swiss-Prot protein existence level 1. Sequence-specific transcription factor which is part of a developmental regulatory system that provides cells with specific positional identities on the anterior-posterior axis. From Homo sapiens (Human).
   5170..5193    -  protein_bind   attB2: mutant version of attB; recombination site for the Gateway® BP reaction BP Clonase™
   5201..5242    +  CDS            V5 tag: epitope tag from simian virus 5
   5258..5311    +  promoter       U6 promoter (fragment): RNA polymerase III promoter for human U6 snRNA
   5353..5941    +  misc_feature   WPRE: woodchuck hepatitis virus posttranscriptional regulatory element
   5992..6011    +  misc_feature   cPPT/CTS (fragment): central polypurine tract and central termination sequence of HIV-1
   6013..6246    +  LTR            3' LTR (ΔU3): self-inactivating 3' long terminal repeat (LTR) from HIV-1
   6324..6445    +  polyA_signal   SV40 poly(A) signal: SV40 polyadenylation signal
   6485..6620    +  rep_origin     SV40 ori: SV40 origin of replication
   6641..6659    -  promoter       T7 promoter: promoter for bacteriophage T7 RNA polymerase
   6667..6822    +  CDS            lacZα (fragment): LacZα fragment of β-galactosidase; lacZ fragment
   6827..7255    +  rep_origin     f1 ori (sequence partly withheld): f1 bacteriophage origin of replication; arrow indicates direction of (+) strand synthesis
   7308..7412    +  promoter       AmpR promoter: bla
   7413..8273    +  CDS            AmpR: β-lactamase; bla; confers resistance to ampicillin, carbenicillin, and related antibiotics
   8444..9032    +  rep_origin     ori: high-copy-number ColE1/pMB1/pBR322/pUC origin of replication
   9215..9307    +  CDS            lacI (fragment): lac repressor; lacI; The lac repressor binds to the lac operator to inhibit transcription in E. coli. This inhibition can be relieved by adding lactose or isopropyl-β-D-thiogalactopyranoside (IPTG).
   9320..9341    +  protein_bind   CAP binding site: CAP binding activates transcription in the presence of cAMP. E. coli catabolite activator protein
   9356..9386    +  promoter       lac promoter: promoter for the E. coli lac operon
   9394..9410    +  protein_bind   lac operator: The lac repressor binds to the lac operator to inhibit transcription in E. coli. This inhibition can be relieved by adding lactose or isopropyl-β-D-thiogalactopyranoside (IPTG). lac repressor encoded by lacI
   9455..9473    +  promoter       T3 promoter: promoter for bacteriophage T3 RNA polymerase
