[The description below was written by a language model from this plasmid's Addgene catalogue record and pLannotate feature annotations shown in this document.]
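Description:
TFORF3384 is a lentiviral mammalian expression plasmid built on the pLX_TRC317 backbone, carrying the human homeobox transcription factor HOXC10 as one member of a barcoded transcription factor ORF collection. It is propagated in E. coli through a high-copy ColE1/pUC-type origin with ampicillin selection (AmpR); an f1 origin and remnants of a lac/lacZα cloning region with T7 and T3 promoters are also present in the bacterial portion. The depositor notes that the plasmid can recombine, as is common for LTR-containing vectors.

The viral cassette has a third-generation layout. An RSV promoter drives a truncated HIV-1 5' LTR, followed by the Ψ packaging signal, a gag fragment, the RRE for Rev-dependent export of the genomic RNA, and a cPPT/CTS, and it ends in a self-inactivating ΔU3 3' LTR with an SV40 polyadenylation signal downstream. Within this unit, an SV40 early promoter drives puromycin N-acetyltransferase for selection of transduced cells. A separate EF-1α promoter drives the HOXC10 ORF, which was introduced by Gateway cloning and is flanked by attB1 and attB2 sites. The ORF is followed by a C-terminal V5 epitope tag for detection, and a WPRE downstream enhances transcript expression.

According to the record, each construct in the collection also carries a unique 24-bp barcode. This barcode is not annotated as a feature in the table, so its position cannot be stated, though a short U6 promoter fragment lies between the V5 tag and the WPRE. The barcode allows the overexpressed factor to be identified by sequencing in pooled screens, such as those testing transcription factors for their ability to direct cell differentiation.
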