Addgene plasmid #144860: TFORF3384
Purpose: Lentiviral vector for overexpressing transcription factor ORFs with unique 24-bp barcodes. Barcodes facilitate identification of transcription factors in pooled screens.
Depositing lab: Feng Zhang. Depositing organization: Broad Institute. Publication: A transcription factor atlas of directed differentiation. Joung J, Ma S, Tay T, Geiger-Schuller KR, Kirchgatterer PC, Verdine VK, Guo B, Arias-Garcia MA, Allen WE, Singh A, Kuksenko O, Abudayyeh OO, Gootenberg JS, Fu Z, Macrae RK, Buenrostro JD, Regev A, Zhang F. Cell. 2023 Jan 5;186(1):209-229.e26. doi: 10.1016/j.cell.2022.11.026. PubMed 36608654.
Backbone
  Vector backbone: pLX_TRC317
  Backbone manufacturer: Broad Institute Genetic Perturbation Platform
  Backbone size w/o insert (bp): 8264
  Vector type: Mammalian Expression, Lentiviral
  Selectable markers: Puromycin
Growth in bacteria
  Bacterial resistance: Ampicillin, 100 μg/mL
  Growth temperature: 37°C
  Growth strain: NEB Stable
  Copy number: High Copy
Gene/Insert
  Gene/Insert name: HOXC10
  Species: H. sapiens (human)
  Insert size (bp): 1232
  Entrez Gene: HOXC10 (a.k.a. HOX3I)
  Promoter: EF1a
  Tag / fusion protein: V5 (C terminal on insert)
  Cloning method: Gateway Cloning
  Sequencing primers: 5′ GGGTGGAGACTGAAGTTAGGCCAG; 3′ CACATAGCGTAAAAGGAGCAACATAG
Resource information
  A portion of this plasmid was derived from a plasmid made by: Broad Institute Genetic Perturbation Platform
Terms and licenses: Academic/Nonprofit Terms; Industry Terms: Not Available to Industry
Depositor comments: NM_017409.3 Please test multiple small colonies in case of plasmid recombination. To make this collection available in a timely manner, a portion of this collection was not fully sequenced by Addgene. If an Addgene verified full plasmid sequence is not available, please contact us prior to placing an order to request the full sequence.
How to cite: TFORF3384 was a gift from Feng Zhang (Addgene plasmid # 144860 ; http://n2t.net/addgene:144860 ; RRID:Addgene_144860)
