>Addgene plasmid #144860 | TFORF3384 | depositor partial sequence | sequence record 286695 | Insert
ATCGATTGATCAACAAGTTTGTACAAAAAAGTTGGCATGACATGCCCTCGCAATGTAACTCCGAACTCGT
ACGCGGAGCCCTTGGCTGCGCCCGGCGGAGGAGAGCGCTATAGCCGGAGCGCAGGCATGTATATGCAGTC
TGGGAGTGACTTCAATTGCGGGGTGATGAGGGGCTGCGGGCTCGCGCCCTCGCTCTCCAAGAGGGACGAG
GGCAGCAGCCCCAGCCTCGCCCTCAACACCTATCCGTCCTACCTCTCGCAGCTGGACTCCTGGGGCGACC
CCAAAGCCGCCTATCGCCTGGAACAACCTGTTGGCAGGCCGCTGTCCTCCTGCTCCTACCCACCTAGTGT
CAAGGAGGAGAATGTCTGCTGCATGTACAGCGCAGAGAAGCGGGCGAAAAGTGGCCCCGAGGCAGCTCTC
TACTCCCACCCCTTGCCGGAGTCCTGCCTTGGGGAGCACGAGGTACCCGTGCCCAGCTACTACCGCGCCA
GCCCGAGCTACTCCGCGCTGGACAAGACGCCCCACTGTTCTGGGGCCAACGACTTCGAAGCCCCTTTCGA
GCAGCGGGCCAGTCTCAACCCGCGCGCCGAACATCTGGAATCGCCTCAGCTGGGGGGCAAAGTGAGTTTC
CCTGAGACCCCCAAGTCCGACAGCCAGACCCCCAGCCCCAATGAAATCAAGACGGAGCAGAGCCTGGCGG
GCCCTAAAGGGAGCCCCTCGGAGAGCGAAAAGGAGAGGGCCAAAGCTGCCGACTCCAGCCCAGACACCTC
GGATAACGAAGCGAAAGAGGAGATAAAGGCAGAAAACACCACAGGAAATTGGCTGACAGCAAAGAGCGGA
AGGAAGAAGAGGTGCCCCTATACTAAACACCAGACGCTGGAATTGGAGAAAGAATTTCTGTTCAATATGT
ATTTGACGCGAGAGCGCCGCCTGGAGATTAGCAAGACCATTAACCTTACAGACAGACAAGTCAAAATCTG
GTTTCAAAATCGCAGAATGAAACTCAAGAAAATGAACCGAGAGAATCGGATCCGGGAACTGACCTCCAAT
TTTAATTTCACCTGCCCAACTTTCTTGTACAAAGTGGTTGATATCGGTAAGCCTATCCCTAACCCTCTCC
TCGGTCTCGATTCTACGTAGTAATGAACTAGTCCGTAACTTGAAAGTATTTCGATTTCTTGGCTTTATAT
ATCTTGTGGAAAGGACGAAATTGTCGTCTAGACATAGCAAGC
