>Addgene plasmid #144860 | TFORF3384 | depositor partial sequence | sequence record 286696 | Barcode
AATTGTCGTCTAGACATAGCAAGC
